LOCUS       Exported 3294 bp ds-DNA circular SYN 13-MAY-2021
DEFINITION  synthetic circular DNA
ACCESSION   .
VERSION     .
KEYWORDS    pUT1757-HQ858771
SOURCE      synthetic DNA construct
  ORGANISM  synthetic DNA construct
REFERENCE   1 (bases 1 to 3294)
  TITLE     Maize TF ORFeome collection
REFERENCE   2 (bases 1 to 3294)
  AUTHORS   .
  TITLE     Direct Submission
  JOURNAL   Exported May 13, 2021 from SnapGene Server 1.1.58
            http://www.snapgene.com
FEATURES             Location/Qualifiers
     source          1..3294
                     /organism="synthetic DNA construct"
                     /mol_type="other DNA"
     protein_bind    1..100
                     /gene="mutant version of attL"
                     /label=attL1
                     /bound_moiety="LR Clonase(TM)"
                     /note="recombination site for the Gateway(R) LR reaction"
     RBS             112..132
                     /note="efficient ribosome binding site from bacteriophage
                     T7 gene 10 (Olins and Rangwala, 1989)"
     protein_bind    complement(851..950)
                     /gene="mutant version of attL"
                     /label=attL2
                     /bound_moiety="LR Clonase(TM)"
                     /note="recombination site for the Gateway(R) LR reaction"
     primer_bind     complement(967..986)
                     /label=T7
                     /note="T7 promoter, forward primer"
     promoter        complement(968..986)
                     /label=T7 promoter
                     /note="promoter for bacteriophage T7 RNA polymerase"
     primer_bind     complement(991..1007)
                     /label=M13 rev
                     /note="common sequencing primer, one of multiple similar
                     variants"
     primer_bind     complement(991..1007)
                     /label=M13 Reverse
                     /note="In lacZ gene. Also called M13-rev"
     primer_bind     complement(1109..1128)
                     /label=pENTR-R
                     /note="pENTR vectors, reverse primer"
     CDS             1120..1929
                     /codon_start=1
                     /gene="aph(3')-Ia"
                     /product="aminoglycoside phosphotransferase"
                     /label=KanR
                     /note="confers resistance to kanamycin in bacteria or G418
                     (Geneticin(R)) in eukaryotes"
                     /translation="MSHIQRETSRPRLNSNMDADLYGYKWARDNVGQSGATIYRLYGKP
                     DAPELFLKHGKGSVANDVTDEMVRLNWLTEFMPLPTIKHFIRTPDDAWLLTTAIPGKTA
                     FQVLEEYPDSGENIVDALAVFLRRLHSIPVCNCPFNSDRVFRLAQAQSRMNNGLVDASD
                     FDDERNGWPVEQVWKEMHKLLPFSPDSVVTHGDFSLDNLIFDEGKLIGCIDVGRVGIAD
                     RYQDLAILWNCLGEFSPSLQKRLFQKYGIDNPDMNKLQFHLMLDEFF"
     primer_bind     complement(1187..1206)
                     /label=Kan-R
                     /note="Kanamycin resistance gene, reverse primer"
     rep_origin      2076..2664
                     /direction=RIGHT
                     /label=ori
                     /note="high-copy-number ColE1/pMB1/pBR322/pUC origin of
                     replication"
     primer_bind     2565..2584
                     /label=pBR322ori-F
                     /note="pBR322 origin, forward primer"
     primer_bind     2818..2835
                     /label=L4440
                     /note="L4440 vector, forward primer"
     terminator      2994..3021
                     /label=rrnB T2 terminator
                     /note="transcription terminator T2 from the E. coli rrnB
                     gene"
     terminator      3113..3199
                     /gene="Escherichia coli rrnB"
                     /label=rrnB T1 terminator
                     /note="transcription terminator T1 from the E. coli rrnB
                     gene"
     primer_bind     3248..3270
                     /label=M13/pUC Forward
                     /note="In lacZ gene"
     primer_bind     3262..3279
                     /label=M13 Forward
                     /note="In lacZ gene. Also called M13-F20 or M13 (-21)
                     Forward"
     primer_bind     3263..3279
                     /label=M13 fwd
                     /note="common sequencing primer, one of multiple similar
                     variants"
ORIGIN
        1 caaataatga ttttattttg actgatagtg acctgttcgt tgcaacaaat tgatgagcaa
       61 tgctttttta taatgccaac tttgtacaaa aaagcaggct ccgcggccgc cttgtttaac
      121 tttaagaagg agcccttcac catgcaggca tatatggagg gaggccagtt gttgggggct
      181 tgctgccttc ctggcttcct tgtgccggat cactacgccg ccttccctct tcctctcccg
      241 ctacaacttc ctagccagcc aaacgataat aggcttttcc agatgccgtt tgaccaggaa
      301 gaagccgaga accatggcgg gatgctctac tccgaccaat gtggactata cccgctgccg
      361 gccttcggca gctgctctgc tgccgccggc gcaacagcga agcctactgc tggtttcatg
      421 cccagtacta ttggcgctga gacgaaggtc tgcacctcgc tgactactaa aggttgcaac
      481 gagagtaata gcacatggtg gaaggggtca gcagctacga tagcggagag agggaagatg
      541 aaggtgagga ggaagatgag ggaaccgagg ttttgcttcc agaccagaag cgatgtggat
      601 gtactggatg atggctacaa gtggaggaag tacgggcaga aggttgtcaa gaacagcctc
      661 catccaagga gctatttccg gtgcacccac agcaactgcc gcgtgaagaa acgggtggag
      721 cggctgtcga cggactgccg catggtgatg accacgtacg agggccgcca cacgcactct
      781 ccctgcagcg acgacgcttc ctccggcgac cacaccgatt gcttcagctc ctttaagggt
      841 gggcgcgccg acccagcttt cttgtacaaa gttggcatta taagaaagca ttgcttatca
      901 atttgttgca acgaacaggt cactatcagt caaaataaaa tcattatttg ccatccagct
      961 gatatcccct atagtgagtc gtattacatg gtcatagctg tttcctggca gctctggccc
     1021 gtgtctcaaa atctctgatg ttacattgca caagataaaa atatatcatc atgaacaata
     1081 aaactgtctg cttacataaa cagtaataca aggggtgtta tgagccatat tcaacgggaa
     1141 acgtcgaggc cgcgattaaa ttccaacatg gatgctgatt tatatgggta taaatgggct
     1201 cgcgataatg tcgggcaatc aggtgcgaca atctatcgct tgtatgggaa gcccgatgcg
     1261 ccagagttgt ttctgaaaca tggcaaaggt agcgttgcca atgatgttac agatgagatg
     1321 gtcagactaa actggctgac ggaatttatg cctcttccga ccatcaagca ttttatccgt
     1381 actcctgatg atgcatggtt actcaccact gcgatccccg gaaaaacagc attccaggta
     1441 ttagaagaat atcctgattc aggtgaaaat attgttgatg cgctggcagt gttcctgcgc
     1501 cggttgcatt cgattcctgt ttgtaattgt ccttttaaca gcgatcgcgt atttcgtctc
     1561 gctcaggcgc aatcacgaat gaataacggt ttggttgatg cgagtgattt tgatgacgag
     1621 cgtaatggct ggcctgttga acaagtctgg aaagaaatgc ataaactttt gccattctca
     1681 ccggattcag tcgtcactca tggtgatttc tcacttgata accttatttt tgacgagggg
     1741 aaattaatag gttgtattga tgttggacga gtcggaatcg cagaccgata ccaggatctt
     1801 gccatcctat ggaactgcct cggtgagttt tctccttcat tacagaaacg gctttttcaa
     1861 aaatatggta ttgataatcc tgatatgaat aaattgcagt ttcatttgat gctcgatgag
     1921 tttttctaat cagaattggt taattggttg taacactggc agagcattac gctgacttga
     1981 cgggacggcg caagctcatg accaaaatcc cttaacgtga gttacgcgtc gttccactga
     2041 gcgtcagacc ccgtagaaaa gatcaaagga tcttcttgag atcctttttt tctgcgcgta
     2101 atctgctgct tgcaaacaaa aaaaccaccg ctaccagcgg tggtttgttt gccggatcaa
     2161 gagctaccaa ctctttttcc gaaggtaact ggcttcagca gagcgcagat accaaatact
     2221 gtccttctag tgtagccgta gttaggccac cacttcaaga actctgtagc accgcctaca
     2281 tacctcgctc tgctaatcct gttaccagtg gctgctgcca gtggcgataa gtcgtgtctt
     2341 accgggttgg actcaagacg atagttaccg gataaggcgc agcggtcggg ctgaacgggg
     2401 ggttcgtgca cacagcccag cttggagcga acgacctaca ccgaactgag atacctacag
     2461 cgtgagcatt gagaaagcgc cacgcttccc gaagggagaa aggcggacag gtatccggta
     2521 agcggcaggg tcggaacagg agagcgcacg agggagcttc cagggggaaa cgcctggtat
     2581 ctttatagtc ctgtcgggtt tcgccacctc tgacttgagc gtcgattttt gtgatgctcg
     2641 tcaggggggc ggagcctatg gaaaaacgcc agcaacgcgg cctttttacg gttcctggcc
     2701 ttttgctggc cttttgctca catgttcttt cctgcgttat cccctgattc tgtggataac
     2761 cgtattaccg cctttgagtg agctgatacc gctcgccgca gccgaacgac cgagcgcagc
     2821 gagtcagtga gcgaggaagc ggaagagcgc ccaatacgca aaccgcctct ccccgcgcgt
     2881 tggccgattc attaatgcag ctggcacgac aggtttcccg actggaaagc gggcagtgag
     2941 cgcaacgcaa ttaatacgcg taccgctagc caggaagagt ttgtagaaac gcaaaaaggc
     3001 catccgtcag gatggccttc tgcttagttt gatgcctggc agtttatggc gggcgtcctg
     3061 cccgccaccc tccgggccgt tgcttcacaa cgttcaaatc cgctcccggc ggatttgtcc
     3121 tactcaggag agcgttcacc gacaaacaac agataaaacg aaaggcccag tcttccgact
     3181 gagcctttcg ttttatttga tgcctggcag ttccctactc tcgcgttaac gctagcatgg
     3241 atgttttccc agtcacgacg ttgtaaaacg acggccagtc ttaagctcgg gccc
//
