[The description below was written by a language model from this plasmid's Addgene catalogue record and the feature table of its GenBank file.]
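Description:
pUT1757-HQ858771 is a Gateway entry clone built on the Invitrogen pENTR/SD backbone, carrying the coding sequence of a Zea mays WRKY-family transcription factor. It belongs to a maize transcription factor ORF collection intended for functional genomics. The plasmid is a 3,294 bp circle, consistent with the 2,601 bp backbone plus the 693 bp insert. It is propagated in E. coli under kanamycin selection, conferred by the aph(3')-Ia aminoglycoside phosphotransferase gene. Replication relies on a ColE1/pUC-type origin; the feature annotation calls this origin high copy, whereas the catalogue entry lists the plasmid as low copy, so the two sources disagree on this point.

The insert was PCR-amplified from a full-length maize cDNA clone and retains its native stop codon, so it suits native or N-terminally tagged expression but will not read through into C-terminal fusions in a destination vector. The ORF itself is not annotated in the feature table, but it lies in the interval between the attL1 and attL2 sites, which allow LR Clonase-mediated transfer into any compatible Gateway destination vector. Just downstream of attL1 is the bacteriophage T7 gene 10 ribosome binding site characteristic of the SD version of pENTR, which supports efficient translation initiation in bacterial expression contexts after recombination. The entry vector has no promoter positioned to drive sense expression of the ORF: the only annotated T7 promoter sits beyond attL2 and points back toward the insert. The rrnB T1 and T2 terminators upstream of attL1 shield the cassette from read-through transcription, and flanking M13 forward and reverse primer sites allow sequence verification of the insert.
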