Addgene plasmid #27853: pUT1757-HQ858771
Depositing lab: John Gray & Erich Grotewold. Depositing organization: University of Toledo. Publication: The Maize TFome--development of a transcription factor open reading frame collection for functional genomics. Burdo B, Gray J, Goetting-Minesky MP, Wittler B, Hunt M, Li T, Velliquette D, Thomas J, Gentzel I, dos Santos Brito M, Mejia-Guerra MK, Connolly LN, Qaisi D, Li W, Casas MI, Doseff AI, Grotewold E. Plant J. 2014 Oct;80(2):356-66. doi: 10.1111/tpj.12623. Epub 2014 Aug 26. PubMed 25053252.
Backbone
  Vector backbone: pENTR/SD
  Backbone manufacturer: Invitrogen
  Backbone size w/o insert (bp): 2601
  Vector type: Entry vector
Growth in bacteria
  Bacterial resistance: Kanamycin, 50 μg/mL
  Growth temperature: 37°C
  Growth strain: DH5alpha
  Growth instructions: E. coli TOP10
  Copy number: Low Copy
Gene/Insert
  Gene/Insert name: WRKY transcription factor from DT939730
  Species: Zea mays
  Insert size (bp): 693
  GenBank ID: HQ858771
  Cloning method: Restriction Enzyme
  Sequencing primers: 5′ M13 For; 3′ M13 Rev
Terms and licenses: Academic/Nonprofit Terms; Industry Terms: Not Available to Industry
Depositor comments: This CDS was amplified using PCR from a full length cDNA template from the Maize Full-length cDNA Project (www.maizecdna.org) and the PCR product included the stop codon. The PCR product was cloned into a Gateway pENTR/SD vector. Further information on this gene may be obtained at www.grassius.org using the GenBank number. (The second half of the plasmid name is the GenBank Number for the sequence of the insert)
How to cite: pUT1757-HQ858771 was a gift from John Gray & Erich Grotewold (Addgene plasmid # 27853 ; http://n2t.net/addgene:27853 ; RRID:Addgene_27853)
