>Addgene plasmid #27853 | pUT1757-HQ858771 | addgene partial sequence | sequence record 34143 | 27853 with M13pUC-fwd
AATGATTTTATTTTGACTGATAGTGACCTGTTCGTTGCAACAAATTGATGAGCAATGCTTTTTTATAATG
CCAACTTTGTACAAAAAAGCAGGCTCCGCGGCCGCCTTGTTTAACTTTAAGAAGGAGCCCTTCACCATGC
AGGCATATATGGAGGGAGGCCAGTTGTTGGGGGCTTGCTGCCTTCCTGGCTTCCTTGTGCCGGATCACTA
CGCCGCCTTCCCTCTTCCTCTCCCGCTACAACTTCCTAGCCAGCCAAACGATAATAGGCTTTTCCAGATG
CCGTTTGACCAGGAAGAAGCCGAGAACCATGGCGGGATGCTCTACTCCGACCAATGTGGACTATACCCGC
TGCCGGCCTTCGGCAGCTGCTCTGCTGCCGCCGGCGCAACAGCGAAGCCTACTGCTGGTTTCATGCCCAG
TACTATTGGCGCTGAGACGAAGGTCTGCACCTCGCTGACTACTAAAGGTTGCAACGAGAGTAATAGCACA
TGGTGGAAGGGGTCAGCAGCTACGATAGCGGAGAGAGGGAAGATGAAGGTGAGGAGGAAGATGAGGGAAC
CGAGGTTTTGCTTCCAGACCAGAAGCGATGTGGATGTACTGGATGATGGCTACAAGTGGAGGAAGTACGG
GCAGAAGGTTGTCAAGAACAGCCTCCATCCAAGGAGCTATTTCCGGTGCACCCACAGCAACTGCCGCGTG
AAGAAACGGGTGGAGCGGCTGTCGACGGACTGCCGCATGGTGATGACCACGTACG
